Addgene plasmid #36086: pLV-Azurite
Purpose: (Empty Backbone) 3rd generation lentiviral plasmid
Depositing lab: Pantelis Tsoulfas. Depositing organization: University of Miami.
Backbone
  Vector backbone: pLenti-MP2
  Backbone size (bp): 6782
  Vector type: Mammalian Expression, Lentiviral
Growth in bacteria
  Bacterial resistance: Ampicillin, 100 μg/mL
  Growth temperature: 37°C
  Growth strain: Stbl3
  Growth instructions: optimal growth in low salt LB (5gm NaCl)
  Copy number: Unknown
Gene/Insert
  Gene/Insert name: Azurite (alt name: enhanced blue fluorescent protein, BFP, eB)
  Species: Synthetic
  Insert size (bp): 734
  Cloning method: Unknown
  Sequencing primers: 5′ CMV fwd; 3′ WPRE-R
Resource information
  A portion of this plasmid was derived from a plasmid made by: The Azurite was obtained from Addgene and is originally from Patrick Daugherty (Mena et al., Nat Biotech 2006).
Terms and licenses: Academic/Nonprofit Terms; Industry Terms: Not Available to Industry
Depositor comments: The backbone is described the Naldini group in Dull et al., 1998 (JVI) and was modified by Anthony Oliva and Jia Pingping at the Miami project. Azurite is mammalian codon optimized.
How to cite: pLV-Azurite was a gift from Pantelis Tsoulfas (Addgene plasmid # 36086 ; http://n2t.net/addgene:36086 ; RRID:Addgene_36086)
