[The description below was written by a language model from this plasmid's Addgene catalogue record and pLannotate feature annotations shown in this document.]
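Description:
pLV-Azurite is a third-generation, self-inactivating lentiviral transfer plasmid built on the pLenti-MP2 backbone, a modified version of the minimal HIV-1 vector design developed in the late 1990s. It is catalogued as an empty backbone, although it carries a blue fluorescent reporter. In bacteria it is maintained through a high-copy ColE1/pUC-type origin and selected with ampicillin via the β-lactamase gene. The backbone also retains an f1 origin, an SV40 origin, T3 and T7 promoters, and remnants of lac operon sequences (lacI and lacZα fragments, lac promoter and operator) left over from the parental cloning vector. The sequenced plasmid is about 7.5 kb, consistent with the listed backbone size plus the insert.

The viral genome is transcribed from an RSV enhancer/promoter fused to a truncated HIV-1 5' LTR, which makes production of genomic RNA Tat-independent, as is characteristic of third-generation systems. Downstream lie the Ψ packaging signal with a partial gag sequence, the Rev response element for Rev-dependent nuclear export, and the cPPT/CTS, which aids nuclear import of the reverse-transcribed genome. The internal expression cassette uses the CMV immediate-early enhancer and promoter to drive Azurite, a mammalian codon-optimized, synthetic blue fluorescent protein derived from Aequorea victoria GFP. It is followed by a WPRE to enhance transcript stability and expression. The ΔU3 3' LTR renders the integrated provirus transcriptionally self-inactivating, and an SV40 polyadenylation signal sits beyond it. With separate packaging and envelope plasmids, the construct can be used to make lentiviral particles that mark transduced mammalian cells with blue fluorescence, or serve as a starting backbone for further cloning.
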