Features (pLannotate 1.2.2; 26 found; start..end, strand, type, name):
      2..94      +  CDS            lacI (fragment): lac repressor; lacI; The lac repressor binds to the lac operator to inhibit transcription in E. coli. This inhibition can be relieved by adding lactose or isopropyl-β-D-thiogalactopyranoside (IPTG).
    107..128     +  protein_bind   CAP binding site: CAP binding activates transcription in the presence of cAMP. E. coli catabolite activator protein
    143..173     +  promoter       lac promoter: promoter for the E. coli lac operon
    181..197     +  protein_bind   lac operator: The lac repressor binds to the lac operator to inhibit transcription in E. coli. This inhibition can be relieved by adding lactose or isopropyl-β-D-thiogalactopyranoside (IPTG). lac repressor encoded by lacI
    242..260     +  promoter       T3 promoter: promoter for bacteriophage T3 RNA polymerase
    288..514     +  promoter       RSV promoter: Rous sarcoma virus enhancer/promoter
    515..695     +  LTR            5' LTR (truncated): truncated 5' long terminal repeat (LTR) from HIV-1
    742..867     +  misc_feature   HIV-1 Ψ: packaging signal of human immunodeficiency virus type 1
    851..1214    +  CDS            HIV-1 gag (fragment): gag protein from human immunodeficiency virus 1; gag
   1360..1593    +  misc_feature   RRE: The Rev response element (RRE) of HIV-1 allows for Rev-dependent mRNA export from the nucleus to the cytoplasm.
   1970..2070    +  CDS            Rev (fragment): human immunodeficiency virus 1 (HIV-1) Rev protein; rev; enhances nuclear export of unspliced and incompletely spliced viral mRNAs
   2089..2205    +  misc_feature   cPPT/CTS: central polypurine tract and central termination sequence of HIV-1
   2228..2531    +  enhancer       CMV enhancer: human cytomegalovirus immediate early enhancer
   2532..2735    +  promoter       CMV promoter: human cytomegalovirus (CMV) immediate early promoter
   2823..3533    +  CDS            Azurite: Azurite is a basic (constitutively fluorescent) blue fluorescent protein published in 2006, derived from Aequorea victoria. It is reported to be a rapidly-maturing weak dimer with low acid sensitivity.
   3644..4232    +  misc_feature   WPRE: woodchuck hepatitis virus posttranscriptional regulatory element
   4249..4317    +  CDS            nef (fragment): NEF_HV1Z2 - Experimental evidence at protein level: Swiss-Prot protein existence level 1. Extracellular Nef protein targets CD4(+) T-lymphocytes for apoptosis by interacting with CXCR4 surface receptors. From Human immunodeficiency virus type 1 group M subtype D (isolate Z2/CDC-Z34) (HIV-1).
   4319..4552    +  LTR            3' LTR (ΔU3): self-inactivating 3' long terminal repeat (LTR) from HIV-1
   4624..4745    +  polyA_signal   SV40 poly(A) signal: SV40 polyadenylation signal
   4785..4920    +  rep_origin     SV40 ori: SV40 origin of replication
   4941..4959    -  promoter       T7 promoter: promoter for bacteriophage T7 RNA polymerase
   4967..5122    +  CDS            lacZα (fragment): LacZα fragment of β-galactosidase; lacZ fragment
   5127..5555    +  rep_origin     f1 ori (sequence partly withheld): f1 bacteriophage origin of replication; arrow indicates direction of (+) strand synthesis
   5608..5712    +  promoter       AmpR promoter: bla
   5713..6573    +  CDS            AmpR: β-lactamase; bla; confers resistance to ampicillin, carbenicillin, and related antibiotics
   6744..7332    +  rep_origin     ori: high-copy-number ColE1/pMB1/pBR322/pUC origin of replication
>Addgene plasmid #36086 | pLV-Azurite | addgene full sequence | sequence record 244564 | Addgene NGS Result
AGCGCCCAATACGCAAACCGCCTCTCCCCGCGCGTTGGCCGATTCATTAATGCAGCTGGCACGACAGGTT
TCCCGACTGGAAAGCGGGCAGTGAGCGCAACGCAATTAATGTGAGTTAGCTCACTCATTAGGCACCCCAG
GCTTTACACTTTATGCTTCCGGCTCGTATGTTGTGTGGAATTGTGAGCGGATAACAATTTCACACAGGAA
ACAGCTATGACCATGATTACGCCAAGCGCGCAATTAACCCTCACTAAAGGGAACAAAAGCTGGAGCTGCA
AGCTTAATGTAGTCTTATGCAATACTCTTGTAGTCTTGCAACATGGTAACGATGAGTTAGCAACATGCCT
TACAAGGAGAGAAAAAGCACCGTGCATGCCGATTGGTGGAAGTAAGGTGGTACGATCGTGCCTTATTAGG
AAGGCAACAGACGGGTCTGACATGGATTGGACGAACCACTGAATTGCCGCATTGCAGAGATATTGTATTT
AAGTGCCTAGCTCGATACATAAACGGGTCTCTCTGGTTAGACCAGATCTGAGCCTGGGAGCTCTCTGGCT
AACTAGGGAACCCACTGCTTAAGCCTCAATAAAGCTTGCCTTGAGTGCTTCAAGTAGTGTGTGCCCGTCT
GTTGTGTGACTCTGGTAACTAGAGATCCCTCAGACCCTTTTAGTCAGTGTGGAAAATCTCTAGCAGTGGC
GCCCGAACAGGGACTTGAAAGCGAAAGGGAAACCAGAGGAGCTCTCTCGACGCAGGACTCGGCTTGCTGA
AGCGCGCACGGCAAGAGGCGAGGGGCGGCGACTGGTGAGTACGCCAAAAATTTTGACTAGCGGAGGCTAG
AAGGAGAGAGATGGGTGCGAGAGCGTCAGTATTAAGCGGGGGAGAATTAGATCGCGATGGGAAAAAATTC
GGTTAAGGCCAGGGGGAAAGAAAAAATATAAATTAAAACATATAGTATGGGCAAGCAGGGAGCTAGAACG
ATTCGCAGTTAATCCTGGCCTGTTAGAAACATCAGAAGGCTGTAGACAAATACTGGGACAGCTACAACCA
TCCCTTCAGACAGGATCAGAAGAACTTAGATCATTATATAATACAGTAGCAACCCTCTATTGTGTGCATC
AAAGGATAGAGATAAAAGACACCAAGGAAGCTTTAGACAAGATAGAGGAAGAGCAAAACAAAAGTAAGAC
CACCGCACAGCAAGCGGCCGCTGATCTTCAGACCTGGAGGAGGAGATATGAGGGACAATTGGAGAAGTGA
ATTATATAAATATAAAGTAGTAAAAATTGAACCATTAGGAGTAGCACCCACCAAGGCAAAGAGAAGAGTG
GTGCAGAGAGAAAAAAGAGCAGTGGGAATAGGAGCTTTGTTCCTTGGGTTCTTGGGAGCAGCAGGAAGCA
CTATGGGCGCAGCGTCAATGACGCTGACGGTACAGGCCAGACAATTATTGTCTGGTATAGTGCAGCAGCA
GAACAATTTGCTGAGGGCTATTGAGGCGCAACAGCATCTGTTGCAACTCACAGTCTGGGGCATCAAGCAG
CTCCAGGCAAGAATCCTGGCTGTGGAAAGATACCTAAAGGATCAACAGCTCCTGGGGATTTGGGGTTGCT
CTGGAAAACTCATTTGCACCACTGCTGTGCCTTGGAATGCTAGTTGGAGTAATAAATCTCTGGAACAGAT
TTGGAATCACACGACCTGGATGGAGTGGGACAGAGAAATTAACAATTACACAAGCTTAATACACTCCTTA
ATTGAAGAATCGCAAAACCAGCAAGAAAAGAATGAACAAGAATTATTGGAATTAGATAAATGGGCAAGTT
TGTGGAATTGGTTTAACATAACAAATTGGCTGTGGTATATAAAATTATTCATAATGATAGTAGGAGGCTT
GGTAGGTTTAAGAATAGTTTTTGCTGTACTTTCTATAGTGAATAGAGTTAGGCAGGGATATTCACCATTA
TCGTTTCAGACCCACCTCCCAACCCCGAGGGGACCCGACAGGCCCGAAGGAATAGAAGAAGAAGGTGGAG
AGAGAGACAGAGACAGATCCATTCGATTAGTGAACGGATCTCGACGGTATCGGTTAACTTTTAAAAGAAA
AGGGGGGATTGGGGGGTACAGTGCAGGGGAAAGAATAGTAGACATAATAGCAACAGACATACAAACTAAA
GAATTACAAAAACAAATTACAAAATTCAAAATTTTATCGATAAGCTTGGGAGTTCCGCGTTACATAACTT
ACGGTAAATGGCCCGCCTGGCTGACCGCCCAACGACCCCCGCCCATTGACGTCAATAATGACGTATGTTC
CCATAGTAACGCCAATAGGGACTTTCCATTGACGTCAATGGGTGGAGTATTTACGGTAAACTGCCCACTT
GGCAGTACATCAAGTGTATCATATGCCAAGTACGCCCCCTATTGACGTCAATGACGGTAAATGGCCCGCC
TGGCATTATGCCCAGTACATGACCTTATGGGACTTTCCTACTTGGCAGTACATCTACGTATTAGTCATCG
CTATTACCATGGTGATGCGGTTTTGGCAGTACATCAATGGGCGTGGATAGCGGTTTGACTCACGGGGATT
TCCAAGTCTCCACCCCATTGACGTCAATGGGAGTTTGTTTTGGCACCAAAATCAACGGGACTTTCCAAAA
TGTCGTAACAACTCCGCCCCATTGACGCAAATGGGCGGTAGGCGTGTACGGTGGGAGGTCTATATAAGCA
GAGCTCGTTTAGTGAACCGTCAGATCGCCTGGAGACGCCATCCACGCTGTTTTGACCTCCATAGAAGACA
CCGCCCGGTCGCCACCATGGTGAGCAAAGGCGAAGAGCTGTTCACCGGCGTGGTGCCCATCCTGGTGGAG
CTGGACGGCGACGTGAACGGCCACAAGTTCAGCGTGAGCGGCGAGGGCGAGGGCGACGCCACCTACGGCA
AGCTGACCCTGAAGTTCATCTGCACCACCGGCAAGCTGCCCGTGCCCTGGCCCACCCTGGTGACCACCCT
GAGCCACGGCGTGCAGTGCTTCAGCCGGTACCCCGACCACATGAAGCAGCACGACTTCTTCAAGAGCGCC
ATGCCCGAGGGCTACGTGCAGGAGCGGACCATCTTCTTCAAGGACGACGGCAACTACAAGACCCGGGCCG
AGGTGAAGTTCGAGGGCGACACCCTGGTGAACCGGATCGAGCTGAAGGGCATCGACTTCAAGGAGGACGG
CAACATCCTGGGCCACAAGCTGGAGTACAACTTCAACAGCCACAACATCTACATCATGGCCGACAAGCAG
AAGAACGGCATCAAGGTGAACTTCAAGATCCGGCACAACATCGAGGACGGCAGCGTGCAGCTGGCCGACC
ACTACCAGCAGAACACCCCCATCGGCGACGGCCCCGTGCTGCTGCCCGACAACCACTACCTGAGCACCCA
GAGCGCCCTGAGCAAGGACCCCAACGAGAAGCGGGACCACATGGTGCTGCTGGAGTTCCGGACCGCCGCC
GGCATCACCCACGGCATGGACGAGCTCTATAAGTAAAGCGGCCAACGGATCCCACCGGTGCTCGAGATGC
ATACTAGTGAATTCACGCGTTCTAGACCTGCAGGGTCGACTCCGGATGATCAGGGCCCTGTACAGATATC
GACAATCAACCTCTGGATTACAAAATTTGTGAAAGATTGACTGGTATTCTTAACTATGTTGCTCCTTTTA
CGCTATGTGGATACGCTGCTTTAATGCCTTTGTATCATGCTATTGCTTCCCGTATGGCTTTCATTTTCTC
CTCCTTGTATAAATCCTGGTTGCTGTCTCTTTATGAGGAGTTGTGGCCCGTTGTCAGGCAACGTGGCGTG
GTGTGCACTGTGTTTGCTGACGCAACCCCCACTGGTTGGGGCATTGCCACCACCTGTCAGCTCCTTTCCG
GGACTTTCGCTTTCCCCCTCCCTATTGCCACGGCGGAACTCATCGCCGCCTGCCTTGCCCGCTGCTGGAC
AGGGGCTCGGCTGTTGGGCACTGACAATTCCGTGGTGTTGTCGGGGAAGCTGACGTCCTTTCCATGGCTG
CTCGCCTGTGTTGCCACCTGGATTCTGCGCGGGACGTCCTTCTGCTACGTCCCTTCGGCCCTCAATCCAG
CGGACCTTCCTTCCCGCGGCCTGCTGCCGGCTCTGCGGCCTCTTCCGCGTCTTCGCCTTCGCCCTCAGAC
GAGTCGGATCTCCCTTTGGGCCGCCTCCCCGCCTGGAATTCGAGCTCGGTACCTTTAAGACCAATGACTT
ACAAGGCAGCTGTAGATCTTAGCCACTTTTTAAAAGAAAAGGGGGGACTGGAAGGGCTAATTCACTCCCA
ACGAAGACAAGATCTGCTTTTTGCTTGTACTGGGTCTCTCTGGTTAGACCAGATCTGAGCCTGGGAGCTC
TCTGGCTAACTAGGGAACCCACTGCTTAAGCCTCAATAAAGCTTGCCTTGAGTGCTTCAAGTAGTGTGTG
CCCGTCTGTTGTGTGACTCTGGTAACTAGAGATCCCTCAGACCCTTTTAGTCAGTGTGGAAAATCTCTAG
CAGTAGTAGTTCATGTCATCTTATTATTCAGTATTTATAACTTGCAAAGAAATGAATATCAGAGAGTGAG
AGGAACTTGTTTATTGCAGCTTATAATGGTTACAAATAAAGCAATAGCATCACAAATTTCACAAATAAAG
CATTTTTTTCACTGCATTCTAGTTGTGGTTTGTCCAAACTCATCAATGTATCTTATCATGTCTGGCTCTA
GCTATCCCGCCCCTAACTCCGCCCATCCCGCCCCTAACTCCGCCCAGTTCCGCCCATTCTCCGCCCCATG
GCTGACTAATTTTTTTTATTTATGCAGAGGCCGAGGCCGCCTCGGCCTCTGAGCTATTCCAGAAGTAGTG
AGGAGGCTTTTTTGGAGGCCTAGGGACGTACCCAATTCGCCCTATAGTGAGTCGTATTACGCGCGCTCAC
TGGCCGTCGTTTTACAACGTCGTGACTGGGAAAACCCTGGCGTTACCCAACTTAATCGCCTTGCAGCACA
TCCCCCTTTCGCCAGCTGGCGTAATAGCGAAGAGGCCCGCACCGATCGCCCTTCCCAACAGTTGCGCAGC
CTGAATGGCGAATGGG
[124 nt withheld, positions 5127-5250]
C
[91 nt withheld, positions 5252-5342]
A
[49 nt withheld, positions 5344-5392]
CCTTTGACGTTGGAGTCCACGTTCTTT
[37 nt withheld, positions 5420-5456]
ACCCTATCTCGGTCTATTCTTTTGATTTATAAGGGATTTTGCCGATTTCGGCCTATTGGTTAAAAAATGA
GCTGATTTAACAAAAATTTAACGCGAATTTTAACAAAATATTAACGCTTACAATTTAGGTGGCACTTTTC
GGGGAAATGTGCGCGGAACCCCTATTTGTTTATTTTTCTAAATACATTCAAATATGTATCCGCTCATGAG
ACAATAACCCTGATAAATGCTTCAATAATATTGAAAAAGGAAGAGTATGAGTATTCAACATTTCCGTGTC
GCCCTTATTCCCTTTTTTGCGGCATTTTGCCTTCCTGTTTTTGCTCACCCAGAAACGCTGGTGAAAGTAA
AAGATGCTGAAGATCAGTTGGGTGCACGAGTGGGTTACATCGAACTGGATCTCAACAGCGGTAAGATCCT
TGAGAGTTTTCGCCCCGAAGAACGTTTTCCAATGATGAGCACTTTTAAAGTTCTGCTATGTGGCGCGGTA
TTATCCCGTATTGACGCCGGGCAAGAGCAACTCGGTCGCCGCATACACTATTCTCAGAATGACTTGGTTG
AGTACTCACCAGTCACAGAAAAGCATCTTACGGATGGCATGACAGTAAGAGAATTATGCAGTGCTGCCAT
AACCATGAGTGATAACACTGCGGCCAACTTACTTCTGACAACGATCGGAGGACCGAAGGAGCTAACCGCT
TTTTTGCACAACATGGGGGATCATGTAACTCGCCTTGATCGTTGGGAACCGGAGCTGAATGAAGCCATAC
CAAACGACGAGCGTGACACCACGATGCCTGTAGCAATGGCAACAACGTTGCGCAAACTATTAACTGGCGA
ACTACTTACTCTAGCTTCCCGGCAACAATTAATAGACTGGATGGAGGCGGATAAAGTTGCAGGACCACTT
CTGCGCTCGGCCCTTCCGGCTGGCTGGTTTATTGCTGATAAATCTGGAGCCGGTGAGCGTGGGTCTCGCG
GTATCATTGCAGCACTGGGGCCAGATGGTAAGCCCTCCCGTATCGTAGTTATCTACACGACGGGGAGTCA
GGCAACTATGGATGAACGAAATAGACAGATCGCTGAGATAGGTGCCTCACTGATTAAGCATTGGTAACTG
TCAGACCAAGTTTACTCATATATACTTTAGATTGATTTAAAACTTCATTTTTAATTTAAAAGGATCTAGG
TGAAGATCCTTTTTGATAATCTCATGACCAAAATCCCTTAACGTGAGTTTTCGTTCCACTGAGCGTCAGA
CCCCGTAGAAAAGATCAAAGGATCTTCTTGAGATCCTTTTTTTCTGCGCGTAATCTGCTGCTTGCAAACA
AAAAAACCACCGCTACCAGCGGTGGTTTGTTTGCCGGATCAAGAGCTACCAACTCTTTTTCCGAAGGTAA
CTGGCTTCAGCAGAGCGCAGATACCAAATACTGTTCTTCTAGTGTAGCCGTAGTTAGGCCACCACTTCAA
GAACTCTGTAGCACCGCCTACATACCTCGCTCTGCTAATCCTGTTACCAGTGGCTGCTGCCAGTGGCGAT
AAGTCGTGTCTTACCGGGTTGGACTCAAGACGATAGTTACCGGATAAGGCGCAGCGGTCGGGCTGAACGG
GGGGTTCGTGCACACAGCCCAGCTTGGAGCGAACGACCTACACCGAACTGAGATACCTACAGCGTGAGCT
ATGAGAAAGCGCCACGCTTCCCGAAGGGAGAAAGGCGGACAGGTATCCGGTAAGCGGCAGGGTCGGAACA
GGAGAGCGCACGAGGGAGCTTCCAGGGGGAAACGCCTGGTATCTTTATAGTCCTGTCGGGTTTCGCCACC
TCTGACTTGAGCGTCGATTTTTGTGATGCTCGTCAGGGGGGCGGAGCCTATGGAAAAACGCCAGCAACGC
GGCCTTTTTACGGTTCCTGGCCTTTTGCTGGCCTTTTGCTCACATGTTCTTTCCTGCGTTATCCCCTGAT
TCTGTGGATAACCGTATTACCGCCTTTGAGTGAGCTGATACCGCTCGCCGCAGCCGAACGACCGAGCGCA
GCGAGTCAGTGAGCGAGGAAGCGGAAG
