>Addgene plasmid #36086 | pLV-Azurite | depositor partial sequence | sequence record 44625 | backbone, no insert
AATGTAGTCTTATGCAATACTCTTGTAGTCTTGCAACATGGTAACGATGAGTTAGCAACATGCCTTACAA
GGAGAGAAAAAGCACCGTGCATGCCGATTGGTGGAAGTAAGGTGGTACGATCGTGCCTTATTAGGAAGGC
AACAGACGGGTCTGACATGGATTGGACGAACCACTGAATTGCCGCATTGCAGAGATATTGTATTTAAGTG
CCTAGCTCGATACATAAACGGGTCTCTCTGGTTAGACCAGATCTGAGCCTGGGAGCTCTCTGGCTAACTA
GGGAACCCACTGCTTAAGCCTCAATAAAGCTTGCCTTGAGTGCTTCAAGTAGTGTGTGCCCGTCTGTTGT
GTGACTCTGGTAACTAGAGATCCCTCAGACCCTTTTAGTCAGTGTGGAAAATCTCTAGCAGTGGCGCCCG
AACAGGGACTTGAAAGCGAAAGGGAAACCAGAGGAGCTCTCTCGACGCAGGACTCGGCTTGCTGAAGCGC
GCACGGCAAGAGGCGAGGGGCGGCGACTGGTGAGTACGCCAAAAATTTTGACTAGCGGAGGCTAGAAGGA
GAGAGATGGGTGCGAGAGCGTCAGTATTAAGCGGGGGAGAATTAGATCGCGATGGGAAAAAATTCGGTTA
AGGCCAGGGGGAAAGAAAAAATATAAATTAAAACATATAGTATGGGCAAGCAGGGAGCTAGAACGATTCG
CAGTTAATCCTGGCCTGTTAGAAACATCAGAAGGCTGTAGACAAATACTGGGACAGCTACAACCATCCCT
TCAGACAGGATCAGAAGAACTTAGATCATTATATAATACAGTAGCAACCCTCTATTGTGTGCATCAAAGG
ATAGAGATAAAAGACACCAAGGAAGCTTTAGACAAGATAGAGGAAGAGCAAAACAAAAGTAAGACCACCG
CACAGCAAGCGGCCGCTGATCTTCAGACCTGGAGGAGGAGATATGAGGGACAATTGGAGAAGTGAATTAT
ATAAATATAAAGTAGTAAAAATTGAACCATTAGGAGTAGCACCCACCAAGGCAAAGAGAAGAGTGGTGCA
GAGAGAAAAAAGAGCAGTGGGAATAGGAGCTTTGTTCCTTGGGTTCTTGGGAGCAGCAGGAAGCACTATG
GGCGCAGCGTCAATGACGCTGACGGTACAGGCCAGACAATTATTGTCTGGTATAGTGCAGCAGCAGAACA
ATTTGCTGAGGGCTATTGAGGCGCAACAGCATCTGTTGCAACTCACAGTCTGGGGCATCAAGCAGCTCCA
GGCAAGAATCCTGGCTGTGGAAAGATACCTAAAGGATCAACAGCTCCTGGGGATTTGGGGTTGCTCTGGA
AAACTCATTTGCACCACTGCTGTGCCTTGGAATGCTAGTTGGAGTAATAAATCTCTGGAACAGATTTGGA
ATCACACGACCTGGATGGAGTGGGACAGAGAAATTAACAATTACACAAGCTTAATACACTCCTTAATTGA
AGAATCGCAAAACCAGCAAGAAAAGAATGAACAAGAATTATTGGAATTAGATAAATGGGCAAGTTTGTGG
AATTGGTTTAACATAACAAATTGGCTGTGGTATATAAAATTATTCATAATGATAGTAGGAGGCTTGGTAG
GTTTAAGAATAGTTTTTGCTGTACTTTCTATAGTGAATAGAGTTAGGCAGGGATATTCACCATTATCGTT
TCAGACCCACCTCCCAACCCCGAGGGGACCCGACAGGCCCGAAGGAATAGAAGAAGAAGGTGGAGAGAGA
GACAGAGACAGATCCATTCGATTAGTGAACGGATCTCGACGGTATCGGTTAACTTTTAAAAGAAAAGGGG
GGATTGGGGGGTACAGTGCAGGGGAAAGAATAGTAGACATAATAGCAACAGACATACAAACTAAAGAATT
ACAAAAACAAATTACAAAATTCAAAATTTTATCGATAAGCTTGGGAGTTCCGCGTTACATAACTTACGGT
AAATGGCCCGCCTGGCTGACCGCCCAACGACCCCCGCCCATTGACGTCAATAATGACGTATGTTCCCATA
GTAACGCCAATAGGGACTTTCCATTGACGTCAATGGGTGGAGTATTTACGGTAAACTGCCCACTTGGCAG
TACATCAAGTGTATCATATGCCAAGTACGCCCCCTATTGACGTCAATGACGGTAAATGGCCCGCCTGGCA
TTATGCCCAGTACATGACCTTATGGGACTTTCCTACTTGGCAGTACATCTACGTATTAGTCATCGCTATT
ACCATGGTGATGCGGTTTTGGCAGTACATCAATGGGCGTGGATAGCGGTTTGACTCACGGGGATTTCCAA
GTCTCCACCCCATTGACGTCAATGGGAGTTTGTTTTGGCACCAAAATCAACGGGACTTTCCAAAATGTCG
TAACAACTCCGCCCCATTGACGCAAATGGGCGGTAGGCGTGTACGGTGGGAGGTCTATATAAGCAGAGCT
CGTTTAGTGAACCGTCAGATCGCCTGGAGACGCCATCCACGCTGTTTTGACCTCCATAGAAGACACCGCC
CGGGCGTACGGGATCCCACCGGTGCTCGAGATGCATACTAGTGAATTCACGCGTTCTAGACCTGCAGGGT
CGACTCCGGATGATCAGGGCCCTGTACAGATATCGACAATCAACCTCTGGATTACAAAATTTGTGAAAGA
TTGACTGGTATTCTTAACTATGTTGCTCCTTTTACGCTATGTGGATACGCTGCTTTAATGCCTTTGTATC
ATGCTATTGCTTCCCGTATGGCTTTCATTTTCTCCTCCTTGTATAAATCCTGGTTGCTGTCTCTTTATGA
GGAGTTGTGGCCCGTTGTCAGGCAACGTGGCGTGGTGTGCACTGTGTTTGCTGACGCAACCCCCACTGGT
TGGGGCATTGCCACCACCTGTCAGCTCCTTTCCGGGACTTTCGCTTTCCCCCTCCCTATTGCCACGGCGG
AACTCATCGCCGCCTGCCTTGCCCGCTGCTGGACAGGGGCTCGGCTGTTGGGCACTGACAATTCCGTGGT
GTTGTCGGGGAAGCTGACGTCCTTTCCATGGCTGCTCGCCTGTGTTGCCACCTGGATTCTGCGCGGGACG
TCCTTCTGCTACGTCCCTTCGGCCCTCAATCCAGCGGACCTTCCTTCCCGCGGCCTGCTGCCGGCTCTGC
GGCCTCTTCCGCGTCTTCGCCTTCGCCCTCAGACGAGTCGGATCTCCCTTTGGGCCGCCTCCCCGCCTGG
AATTCGAGCTCGGTACCTTTAAGACCAATGACTTACAAGGCAGCTGTAGATCTTAGCCACTTTTTAAAAG
AAAAGGGGGGACTGGAAGGGCTAATTCACTCCCAACGAAGACAAGATCTGCTTTTTGCTTGTACTGGGTC
TCTCTGGTTAGACCAGATCTGAGCCTGGGAGCTCTCTGGCTAACTAGGGAACCCACTGCTTAAGCCTCAA
TAAAGCTTGCCTTGAGTGCTTCAAGTAGTGTGTGCCCGTCTGTTGTGTGACTCTGGTAACTAGAGATCCC
TCAGACCCTTTTAGTCAGTGTGGAAAATCTCTAGCAGTAGTAGTTCATGTCATCTTATTATTCAGTATTT
ATAACTTGCAAAGAAATGAATATCAGAGAGTGAGAGGAACTTGTTTATTGCAGCTTATAATGGTTACAAA
TAAAGCAATAGCATCACAAATTTCACAAATAAAGCATTTTTTTCACTGCATTCTAGTTGTGGTTTGTCCA
AACTCATCAATGTATCTTATCATGTCTGGCTCTAGCTATCCCGCCCCTAACTCCGCCCATCCCGCCCCTA
ACTCCGCCCAGTTCCGCCCATTCTCCGCCCCATGGCTGACTAATTTTTTTTATTTATGCAGAGGCCGAGG
CCGCCTCGGCCTCTGAGCTATTCCAGAAGTAGTGAGGAGGCTTTTTTGGAGGCCTAGGGACGTACCCAAT
TCGCCCTATAGTGAGTCGTATTACGCGCGCTCACTGGCCGTCGTTTTACAACGTCGTGACTGGGAAAACC
CTGGCGTTACCCAACTTAATCGCCTTGCAGCACATCCCCCTTTCGCCAGCTGGCGTAATAGCGAAGAGGC
CCGCACCGATCGCCCTTCCCAACAGTTGCGCAGCCTGAATGGCGAATGGG
[124 nt withheld, positions 4111-4234]
C
[91 nt withheld, positions 4236-4326]
A
[49 nt withheld, positions 4328-4376]
CCTTTGACGTTGGAGTCCACGTTCTTT
[37 nt withheld, positions 4404-4440]
ACCCTATCTCGGTCTATTCTTTTGATTTATAAGGGATTTTGCCGATTTCGGCCTATTGGTTAAAAAATGA
GCTGATTTAACAAAAATTTAACGCGAATTTTAACAAAATATTAACGCTTACAATTTAGGTGGCACTTTTC
GGGGAAATGTGCGCGGAACCCCTATTTGTTTATTTTTCTAAATACATTCAAATATGTATCCGCTCATGAG
ACAATAACCCTGATAAATGCTTCAATAATATTGAAAAAGGAAGAGTATGAGTATTCAACATTTCCGTGTC
GCCCTTATTCCCTTTTTTGCGGCATTTTGCCTTCCTGTTTTTGCTCACCCAGAAACGCTGGTGAAAGTAA
AAGATGCTGAAGATCAGTTGGGTGCACGAGTGGGTTACATCGAACTGGATCTCAACAGCGGTAAGATCCT
TGAGAGTTTTCGCCCCGAAGAACGTTTTCCAATGATGAGCACTTTTAAAGTTCTGCTATGTGGCGCGGTA
TTATCCCGTATTGACGCCGGGCAAGAGCAACTCGGTCGCCGCATACACTATTCTCAGAATGACTTGGTTG
AGTACTCACCAGTCACAGAAAAGCATCTTACGGATGGCATGACAGTAAGAGAATTATGCAGTGCTGCCAT
AACCATGAGTGATAACACTGCGGCCAACTTACTTCTGACAACGATCGGAGGACCGAAGGAGCTAACCGCT
TTTTTGCACAACATGGGGGATCATGTAACTCGCCTTGATCGTTGGGAACCGGAGCTGAATGAAGCCATAC
CAAACGACGAGCGTGACACCACGATGCCTGTAGCAATGGCAACAACGTTGCGCAAACTATTAACTGGCGA
ACTACTTACTCTAGCTTCCCGGCAACAATTAATAGACTGGATGGAGGCGGATAAAGTTGCAGGACCACTT
CTGCGCTCGGCCCTTCCGGCTGGCTGGTTTATTGCTGATAAATCTGGAGCCGGTGAGCGTGGGTCTCGCG
GTATCATTGCAGCACTGGGGCCAGATGGTAAGCCCTCCCGTATCGTAGTTATCTACACGACGGGGAGTCA
GGCAACTATGGATGAACGAAATAGACAGATCGCTGAGATAGGTGCCTCACTGATTAAGCATTGGTAACTG
TCAGACCAAGTTTACTCATATATACTTTAGATTGATTTAAAACTTCATTTTTAATTTAAAAGGATCTAGG
TGAAGATCCTTTTTGATAATCTCATGACCAAAATCCCTTAACGTGAGTTTTCGTTCCACTGAGCGTCAGA
CCCCGTAGAAAAGATCAAAGGATCTTCTTGAGATCCTTTTTTTCTGCGCGTAATCTGCTGCTTGCAAACA
AAAAAACCACCGCTACCAGCGGTGGTTTGTTTGCCGGATCAAGAGCTACCAACTCTTTTTCCGAAGGTAA
CTGGCTTCAGCAGAGCGCAGATACCAAATACTGTTCTTCTAGTGTAGCCGTAGTTAGGCCACCACTTCAA
GAACTCTGTAGCACCGCCTACATACCTCGCTCTGCTAATCCTGTTACCAGTGGCTGCTGCCAGTGGCGAT
AAGTCGTGTCTTACCGGGTTGGACTCAAGACGATAGTTACCGGATAAGGCGCAGCGGTCGGGCTGAACGG
GGGGTTCGTGCACACAGCCCAGCTTGGAGCGAACGACCTACACCGAACTGAGATACCTACAGCGTGAGCT
ATGAGAAAGCGCCACGCTTCCCGAAGGGAGAAAGGCGGACAGGTATCCGGTAAGCGGCAGGGTCGGAACA
GGAGAGCGCACGAGGGAGCTTCCAGGGGGAAACGCCTGGTATCTTTATAGTCCTGTCGGGTTTCGCCACC
TCTGACTTGAGCGTCGATTTTTGTGATGCTCGTCAGGGGGGCGGAGCCTATGGAAAAACGCCAGCAACGC
GGCCTTTTTACGGTTCCTGGCCTTTTGCTGGCCTTTTGCTCACATGTTCTTTCCTGCGTTATCCCCTGAT
TCTGTGGATAACCGTATTACCGCCTTTGAGTGAGCTGATACCGCTCGCCGCAGCCGAACGACCGAGCGCA
GCGAGTCAGTGAGCGAGGAAGCGGAAGAGCGCCCAATACGCAAACCGCCTCTCCCCGCGCGTTGGCCGAT
TCATTAATGCAGCTGGCACGACAGGTTTCCCGACTGGAAAGCGGGCAGTGAGCGCAACGCAATTAATGTG
AGTTAGCTCACTCATTAGGCACCCCAGGCTTTACACTTTATGCTTCCGGCTCGTATGTTGTGTGGAATTG
TGAGCGGATAACAATTTCACACAGGAAACAGCTATGACCATGATTACGCCAAGCGCGCAATTAACCCTCA
CTAAAGGGAACAAAAGCTGGAGCTGCAAGCTT
