>Addgene plasmid #36086 | pLV-Azurite | depositor partial sequence | sequence record 44626 | azurite insert
CACCATGGTGAGCAAAGGCGAAGAGCTGTTCACCGGCGTGGTGCCCATCCTGGTGGAGCTGGACGGCGAC
GTGAACGGCCACAAGTTCAGCGTGAGCGGCGAGGGCGAGGGCGACGCCACCTACGGCAAGCTGACCCTGA
AGTTCATCTGCACCACCGGCAAGCTGCCCGTGCCCTGGCCCACCCTGGTGACCACCCTGAGCCACGGCGT
GCAGTGCTTCAGCCGGTACCCCGACCACATGAAGCAGCACGACTTCTTCAAGAGCGCCATGCCCGAGGGC
TACGTGCAGGAGCGGACCATCTTCTTCAAGGACGACGGCAACTACAAGACCCGGGCCGAGGTGAAGTTCG
AGGGCGACACCCTGGTGAACCGGATCGAGCTGAAGGGCATCGACTTCAAGGAGGACGGCAACATCCTGGG
CCACAAGCTGGAGTACAACTTCAACAGCCACAACATCTACATCATGGCCGACAAGCAGAAGAACGGCATC
AAGGTGAACTTCAAGATCCGGCACAACATCGAGGACGGCAGCGTGCAGCTGGCCGACCACTACCAGCAGA
ACACCCCCATCGGCGACGGCCCCGTGCTGCTGCCCGACAACCACTACCTGAGCACCCAGAGCGCCCTGAG
