>Addgene plasmid #36086 | pLV-Azurite | addgene partial sequence | sequence record 45367 | WPRE-R 5'-CATAGCGTAAAAGGAGCAACA-3'
AATTTTGTAATCCAGAGGTTGATTGTCGATATCTGTACAGGGCCCTGATCATCCGGAGTCGACCCTGCAG
GTCTAGAACGCGTGAATTCACTAGTATGCATCTCGAGCACCGGTGGGATCCGTTGGCCGCTTTACTTATA
GAGCTCGTCCATGCCGTGGGTGATGCCGGCGGCGGTCCGGAACTCCAGCAGCACCATGTGGTCCCGCTTC
TCGTTGGGGTCCTTGCTCAGGGCGCTCTGGGTGCTCAGGTAGTGGTTGTCGGGCAGCAGCACGGGGCCGT
CGCCGATGGGGGTGTTCTGCTGGTAGTGGTCGGCCAGCTGCACGCTGCCGTCCTCGATGTTGTGCCGGAT
CTTGAAGTTCACCTTGATGCCGTTCTTCTGCTTGTCGGCCATGATGTAGATGTTGTGGCTGTTGAAGTTG
TACTCCAGCTTGTGGCCCAGGATGTTGCCGTCCTCCTTGAAGTCGATGCCCTTCAGCTCGATCCGGTTCA
CCAGGGTGTCGCCCTCGAACTTCACCTCGGCCCGGGTCTTGTAGTTGCCGTCGTCCTTGAAGAAGATGGT
CCGCTCCTGCACGTAGCCCTCGGGCATGGCGCTCTTGAAGAAGTCGTGCTGCTTCATGTGGTCGGGGTAC
CGGCTGAAGCACTGCACGCCGTGGCTCAGGGTGGTCACCAGGGTGGGCCAGGGCACGGGCAGCTTGCCGG
TGGTGCAGATGAACTTCAGGGTCAGCTTGCCGTAGGTGGCGTCGCCCTCGCCCTCGCCGCTCACGCTGAA
CTTGTGGCCGTTCACGTCGCCGTCCAGCTCCACCAGGATGGGCACCACGCCGGTGAACAGCTCTTCGCCT
TTGCTCACCATGGTGGCGACCGGGCGGTGTCTTC
